Addgene plasmid #238491: pLP-ParaBAD-pcepA-himar-chlorR
Purpose: (Empty Backbone) Landing Pad with AraC/ParaBAD, pC194+pKan+ptetQ seed promoter, pcepA-himar transposase
Depositing lab: Farren Isaacs. Depositing organization: Yale University. Publication: Synthetic Genetic Elements Enable Rapid Characterization of Inorganic Carbon Uptake Systems in Cupriavidus necator H16. Nakamura AK, Fulk EM, Johnson CW, Isaacs FJ. ACS Synth Biol. 2025 Mar 21;14(3):943-953. doi: 10.1021/acssynbio.4c00869. Epub 2025 Mar 6. PubMed 40048245.
Backbone
  Vector backbone: Custom (R6K origin)
  Vector type: Bacterial Expression
  Promoter: AraC/ParaBAD
Growth in bacteria
  Bacterial resistance: Chloramphenicol and Ampicillin, 25 & 100 μg/mL
  Growth temperature: 30°C
  Growth strain: Pir1
  Growth instructions: Himar transposase expression is under the regulation of the heat-inactivated CI857 repressor. Grow at 37˚C to express himar transposase in recipient strain.
  Copy number: Low Copy
Gene/Insert
  Cloning method: Golden Gate
Terms and licenses: Academic/Nonprofit Terms; Industry Terms: Not Available to Industry
How to cite: pLP-ParaBAD-pcepA-himar-chlorR was a gift from Farren Isaacs (Addgene plasmid # 238491 ; http://n2t.net/addgene:238491 ; RRID:Addgene_238491)
