[The description below was written by a language model from this plasmid's Addgene catalogue record and pLannotate feature annotations shown in this document.]
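Description:
pLP-ParaBAD-pcepA-himar-chlorR is an empty-backbone "landing pad" delivery plasmid for bacteria, built on a custom backbone with the R6K γ origin. Because this origin depends on the pi initiator protein, the plasmid is maintained at low copy only in pir-expressing E. coli hosts and behaves as a suicide vector elsewhere. An incP oriT allows conjugative mobilisation into recipient strains. Selection uses chloramphenicol (a cat gene driven by the constitutive J23119 promoter) and ampicillin (bla with its native promoter, followed by an fd terminator).

According to the catalogue entry, the plasmid carries a himar transposase expressed from the pcepA promoter and kept off by the temperature-sensitive lambda cI857 repressor, so raising the temperature in the recipient relieves repression and triggers transposition. The feature table annotates the cI coding sequence, but neither the transposase nor the transposon inverted repeats; an unannotated stretch of about 1.2 kb between cI and oriT may hold the transposase, though the exact limits of the mobilised segment cannot be read from the table. The landing pad elements include araC with the divergent arabinose-inducible araBAD promoter, adjacent to a phage φC31 attP fragment, which would serve as a docking site for later integrase-mediated insertion of cargo under ParaBAD control. The record also mentions a composite pC194+pKan+ptetQ seed promoter, which is not annotated. Superfolder GFP and an Oplophorus-derived luciferase fragment (NanoLuc-like) lie on the same strand, presumably as reporters, alongside an SP6 promoter. Cloning is by Golden Gate. The associated publication concerns synthetic genetic elements for characterising inorganic carbon uptake systems in Cupriavidus necator H16.
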