Features (pLannotate 1.2.2; 14 found; start..end, strand, type, name):
      4..41      -  protein_bind   phage φC31 attP (fragment): attachment site of phage φC31 phage φC31 integrase
     42..326     -  promoter       araBAD promoter: araBAD; promoter of the L-arabinose operon of E. coli; the araC regulatory gene is transcribed in the opposite direction (Guzman et al., 1995)
    353..1231    +  CDS            araC: L-arabinose regulatory protein; araC
   1236..1270    +  promoter       J23119 promoter: bacterial promoter (Registry of Standard Biological Parts BBa J23119)
   1307..1966    +  CDS            CmR: chloramphenicol acetyltransferase; cat; confers resistance to chloramphenicol
   2036..2424    -  rep_origin     R6K γ ori: γ replication origin from E. coli plasmid R6K; requires the R6K initiator protein pi for replication
   2463..3173    -  CDS            cI: RPC1_LAMBD - Experimental evidence at protein level: Swiss-Prot protein existence level 1. Acts as a transcriptional repressor that allows virus to establish and maintain latency. Prevents both the viral DNA replication and the exit programs. Clamps the two operator OL (operator left made of OL1, OL2 and OL3 sites) and OR (operator right made of OR1, OR2 and OR3 sites) together by binding to them and arranging the intervening DNA in a loop. This step allows repression of lytic pR and pL promoters by binding to OL1, OL2, OR1 and OR2 simultaneously. The binding of cI on OR2 additionally activate
   4435..4543    -  oriT           oriT: incP origin of transfer
   4690..4729    -  terminator     fd terminator: central terminator from bacteriophage fd (Otsuka and Kunisawa, 1982)
   4736..5593    -  CDS            bla: BLAT_ECOLX - Experimental evidence at protein level: Swiss-Prot protein existence level 1. TEM-type are the most prevalent beta-lactamases in enterobacteria; they hydrolyze the beta-lactam bond in susceptible beta-lactam antibiotics, thus conferring resistance to penicillins and cephalosporins. TEM-3 and TEM-4 are capable of hydrolyzing cefotaxime and ceftazidime. TEM-5 is capable of hydrolyzing ceftazidime. TEM-6 is capable of hydrolyzing ceftazidime and aztreonam. TEM-8/CAZ-2, TEM- 16/CAZ-7 and TEM-24/CAZ-6 are markedly active against ceftazidime. IRT- 4 shows resistance to beta-lactamase in
   5594..5685    -  promoter       AmpR promoter: bla
   5742..5760    +  promoter       SP6 promoter: promoter for bacteriophage SP6 RNA polymerase
   5844..6356    -  CDS            LUCI_OPLGR (fragment): Experimental evidence at protein level: Swiss-Prot protein existence level 1. Catalytic subunit of oplophorus-luciferin 2-monooxygenase. Oxidoreductase that converts coelenterazine (the oplophorus luciferin) to coelenteramide under emission of blue light with a maximum at 454 nm. Is also active with bisdeoxycoelenterazine. From Oplophorus gracilirostris (Luminous shrimp).
   6378..7091    -  CDS            Superfolder GFP: Superfolder GFP is a basic (constitutively fluorescent) green fluorescent protein published in 2005, derived from Aequorea victoria. It is reported to be a very rapidly-maturing weak dimer.
>Addgene plasmid #238491 | pLP-ParaBAD-pcepA-himar-chlorR | addgene full sequence | sequence record 474344 | Addgene NGS Result
AAGCCCCAACTGAGAGAACTCACAGGTTACCCCAGTTGGGGATGGAGAAACAGTAGAGAGTTGCGATAAA
AAGCGTCAGGTAGAATCCGCTAATCTTATGGATAAAAATGCTATGGCATAGCAAAGTGTGACGCCGTGCA
AATAATCAATGTGGACTTTTCTGCCGTGATTATAGACACTTTTGTTACGCGTTTTTGTCATGGCTTTGGT
CCCGCTTTGTTACAGAATGCTTTTAATAAGCGGGGTTACCGGTTTGGTTAGCGAGAAGAGCCAGTAAAAG
ACGCAGTGACGGCAATGTCTGATGCAATATGGACAATTGGTTTCTTCTCTGAATGGCGGGAGTATGAAAA
GTATGGCTGAAGCGCAAAATGATCCCCTGCTGCCGGGATACTCGTTTAATGCCCATCTGGTGGCGGGTTT
AACGCCGATTGAGGCCAACGGTTATCTCGATTTTTTTATCGACCGACCGCTGGGAATGAAAGGTTATATT
CTCAATCTCACCATTCGCGGTCAGGGGGTGGTGAAAAATCAGGGACGAGAATTTGTTTGCCGACCGGGTG
ATATTTTGCTGTTCCCGCCAGGAGAGATTCATCACTACGGTCGTCATCCGGAGGCTCGCGAATGGTATCA
CCAGTGGGTTTACTTTCGTCCGCGCGCCTACTGGCATGAATGGCTTAACTGGCCGTCAATATTTGCCAAT
ACGGGGTTCTTTCGCCCGGATGAAGCGCACCAGCCGCATTTCAGCGACCTGTTTGGGCAAATCATTAACG
CCGGGCAAGGGGAAGGGCGCTATTCGGAGCTGCTGGCGATAAATCTGCTTGAGCAATTGTTACTGCGGCG
CATGGAAGCGATTAACGAGTCGCTCCATCCACCGATGGATAATCGGGTACGCGAGGCTTGTCAGTACATC
AGCGATCACCTGGCAGACAGCAATTTTGATATCGCCAGCGTCGCACAGCATGTTTGCTTGTCGCCGTCGC
GTCTGTCACATCTTTTCCGCCAGCAGTTAGGGATTAGCGTCTTAAGCTGGCGCGAGGACCAACGTATCAG
CCAGGCGAAGCTGCTTTTGAGCACCACCCGGATGCCTATCGCCACCGTCGGTCGCAATGTTGGTTTTGAC
GATCAACTCTATTTCTCGCGGGTATTTAAAAAATGCACCGGGGCCAGCCCGAGCGAGTTCCGTGCCGGTT
GTGAAGAAAAAGTGAATGATGTAGCCGTCAAGTTGTCATAAATCTTTGACAGCTAGCTCAGTCCTAGGTA
TAATGCTAGCACGGAAAAAAGGATCTATTATAAGGAGGCACTCACCATGGAGAAAAAAATCACTGGATAT
ACCACCGTTGATATATCCCAATGGCATCGTAAAGAACATTTTGAGGCATTTCAGTCAGTTGCTCAATGTA
CCTATAACCAGACCGTTCAACTGGATATTACGGCCTTTTTAAAGACCGTAAAGAAAAATAAGCACAAGTT
TTATCCGGCCTTTATTCACATTCTTGCCCGCCTGATGAATGCTCATCCGGAATTACGTATGGCAATGAAA
GACGGTGAGCTGGTGATATGGGATAGTGTTCACCCTTGTTACACCGTTTTCCATGAGCAAACTGAAACGT
TTTCATCGCTCTGGAGTGAATACCACGACGATTTCCGGCAGTTTCTACACATATATTCGCAAGATGTGGC
GTGTTACGGTGAAAACCTGGCCTATTTCCCTAAAGGGTTTATTGAGAATATGTTTTTCGTCTCAGCCAAT
CCCTGGGTGAGTTTCACCAGTTTTGATTTAAACGTGGCCAATATGGACAACTTCTTCGCCCCCGTTTTCA
CCATGGGCAAATATTATACGCAAGGCGACAAGGTGCTGATGCCGCTGGCGATTCAGGTTCATCATGCCGT
TTGTGATGGCTTCCATGTCGGCAGAATGCTTAATGAATTACAACAGTACTGCGATGAGTGGCAGGGAGGA
GCGTAACTCGTTTGTTGAACTAATGGGTGCTCAGACCGGGGACTTATCATCCAACCTGTTACTGGGCGCG
CCCCATGTCAGCCGTTAAGTGTTCCTGTGTCACTCAAAATTGCTTTGAGAGGCTCTAAGGGCTTCTCAGT
GCGTTACATCCCTGGCTTGTTGTCCACAACCGTTAAACCTTAAAGGCTTTAAAAGCCTTATATATTCTTT
TTTTTCTTATAAAACTTAAAACCTTAGAGGCTATTTAAGTTGCTGATTTATATTAATTTTATTGTTCAAA
CATGAGAGCTTAGTACGTGAAACATGAGAGCTTAGTACGTTAGCCATGAGAGCTTAGTACGTTAGCCATG
AGGGTTTAGTTCGTTAAACATGAGAGCTTAGTACGTTAAACATGAGAGCTTAGTACGTGAAACATGAGAG
CTTAGTACGTACTATCAACAGGTTGAACTGCTGATCTTCAGATCGGCGCGCCGGCCGGCATCTTGCCGTA
ACTGACAAATTAACCGAAGGTTTCTTCCGGCCACTGGGATGCAATGACCTTACCAACAACGCTACAGGAT
TCGTTGCACGGGATCATTGGGTATTGCGGATTCAGCGGCTGCAGGAAAACTTGGCCAGAGTCGCGGATCA
GCTTCTTAAAGGTGAATTCATCACCACCCAGGCGCGCAATGCAAAAGTCTCCCGGCTCAACCGCCTGCTC
AGGATCAACCAGGATCAGCATACCATCCGGAAATGACGGCTTGCTGCCCGTCGGGGCCGTCATGCTGTTG
CCTTCTACTTCCAGCCAAAACGCGCTATCGCTCGCTTTTTTGGTAGTCGATACCCAACGCTCAGCGTCAC
CTTTGGTGAAGGTACGCAGTTCCGGGCTAAACATACCTGCTTGAACGTGGCTGAAGACCGGGTATTCGTA
TTCAGAGCGCAGAGACGGTTGCATGCTAACCGCTTCATACATTTCATAGATTTCACGAGCTATAGAAGGA
GAGAACTCCTCGACGGAAACTTTCAGAATCTTGGTCAGCAGTGCGGCGTTGTACGCGTTCAGCGCATTAA
TACCGTTAAACAGAGCGCCAACGCCGCTCTGACCCATGCCCATCTTGTCGGCTACGCTTTCCTGAGACAG
ACCCAGCTCATTCTTTTTCTTCTCATAGATTGCTTTCAGACGACGTGCGTCCTCTAGCTGCTCTTGTGTA
AGCGGCTTTTTCTTCGTTGACATTTTGATCCTCCTTTATATGGAGGTACTAAATCGGAACGTTAAATCTA
TCACCGCAAGGGATAAATATCTAACACCGTGCGTGTTGACTATTTTACCTCTGGCGGTGATAATGGTTGC
ATCAAATTTGCGCGCCACATTATTATTCATACCTTTGTGGACCGTATTACAAAGTGACAATATCTTAATT
TAAAAAGGAGGCTTAAATAATGGAAAAAAAAGAATTTAGGGTACTTATAAAATACTGCTTTCTGAAGGGT
AAGAACACCGTCGAAGCAAAGACGTGGCTGGATAACGAATTTCCGGACAGCGCCCCGGGTAAATCAACCA
TTATCGACTGGTACGCCAAGTTTAAGCGTGGTGAAATGTCGACCGAAGATGGTGAGCGTTCCGGTCGTCC
GAAGGAGGTTGTCACCGACGAAAATATAAAAAAAATTCACAAAATGATTCTGAACGACCGCAAAATGAAG
CTGATCGAAATTGCGGAAGCTCTGAAAATTAGCAAAGAGCGCGTTGGTCACATCATCCACCAATATCTTG
ACATGCGTAAACTGTGTGCGAAATGGGTTCCGCGCGAACTGACCTTTGATCAGAAACAGCGTCGTGTCGA
CGATTCTAAGCGTTGCCTGCAGCTGCTGACCCGCAACACGCCGGAGTTCTTCCGCCGCTACGTAACCATG
GATGAGACGTGGCTGCACCACTATACCCCGGAGTCTAACCGTCAGTCAGCAGAATGGACGGCAACTGGCG
AACCGAGCCCGAAACGCGGCAAAACCCAAAAGAGCGCGGGCAAAGTCATGGCGAGCGTATTTTGGGATGC
ACATGGTATTATCTTCATTGACTACCTGGAAAAGGGTAAGACCATAAATTCCGATTACTATATGGCGCTG
CTGGAACGCCTGAAAGTTGAAATCGCGGCAAAACGCCCGCACATGAAAAAGAAGAAGGTACTGTTTCACC
AGGACAACGCCCCCTGTCATAAGTCCCTGCGTACCATGGCGAAGATTCATGAGCTGGGTTTCGAACTGCT
GCCGCACCCGCCGTACAGCCCGGATCTGGCTCCGTCGGATTTTTTTCTGTTTAGCGACCTGAAGCGTATG
CTGGCGGGTAAAAAATTTGGTTGCAACGAAGAAGTTATCGCTGAAACCGAAGCGTACTTTGAAGCGAAGC
CGAAAGAATATTACCAGAACGGCATTAAGAAACTGGAAGGTCGTTACAATCGCTGTATCGCGCTGGAGGG
CAATTACGTAGAGTAACCGGCCTACGGCCAGCCTCACAGAGCAGGATTCCCGTTGAGCACCGCCAGGTGC
GAATAAGGGACAGTGAAGAAGGAACACCCGCTCGCGGGTGGGCCTACTTCACCTATCCTGCCCGGCTGAC
GCCGTTGGATACACCAAGGAAAGTCTACACGAACCCTTTGGCAAAATCCTGTATATCGTGCGAAAAAGGA
TGGATATACCGAAAAAATCGCTATAATGACCCCGAAGCAGGGTTATGCAGCGGAAAAGGACAAGGGTCGT
CCAAAAAAAAAGGCTCCAAAAGGAGCCTTTAATTGTATCGGTTTACCAATGTTTAATCAGGCTCGCGCCA
ATTTCCGCAATCTGACGGTTACGTTCATCCATCGTCGCCTGGCTGCCGGTGGTATAAATCACCACAATAC
GGCTCGGTTTACCATCCGGGCCCAGCGCCGCAATAATGCCACGGCTGCCACGTTCGCCCGCACCGCTTTT
ATCCGCAATAAACCAGCCAGCCGGCAGCGCGCTACGCAGCAGCGGACCCGCCACTTTATCCGCTTCCATC
CAATCAATCAGTTGCTGGCGACTTGCCAGGGTCAGCAGCTCACCCGTCAGCAGTTTACGCAGGGTGGTCG
CCATTGCTGCCGGCATGGTGGTATCACGTTCATCGTTCGGAATCGCTTCGTTCAGTTCCGGTTCCCAACG
ATCCAGACGGGTCACATGATCGCCCATGTTATGCAGAAACGCGGTCAGTTCTTTCGGACCGCCAATGGTC
GTCAGCAGCAGGTTCGCCGCGGTGTTATCGCTCATGGTAATCGCCGCGCTGCACAGTTCACGCACGGTCA
TGCCATTGGTCAGATGTTTTTCGGTCACCGGGCTATATTCCACCAGATCGTTCTGGCTATAATGAATACG
ACGGCCCAGTTGTTCCTGGCCCGCATCCACACGGCTCAGAACCGCACCGCACAGCAGCACTTTAAAGGTG
CTCATCATCGGAAAACGTTCTTCCGGACGAAAAGATTCCAGAATTTTGCCGCTGTTCAGATCCAGTTCAA
TATAGCCCACGCGCGCACCCAGTTGATCTTCCGCATCTTTCACTTTCACCAGGGTTTCCGGATGCGCAAA
CACCGGTAGGCAAAACGCCGCAAAAAAAGGAATCAGCGCCACACGAAAATGCTGAATGCTCATACTCTTC
CTTTTTCAATATTATTGAAGCATTTATCAGGGTTATTGTCTCATGAGCGGATACATATTTGAATGTATTT
AGAAAAATAAACAAATAGGGGAATTAAAAAAAAGCCCGCTCATTAGGCGGGCTACTAATTTAAATCGATT
AATTTAGGTGACACTATAGACAGTAACAGGTTGGATGATAAGTCCCCGGTCTACTACCCCAACTGAGAGA
ACTCTGAGGTTACCCCAGTTGGGGTCTAGATTATGCCAGGATGCGCTCGCACAGACGCCAACCCGTGACA
CCGTTGATGGTCACGCGGAACAGCAGGCTGCCGTCCGGGTTAATCAGACGCTCGTCAATAATCTTATTGC
CATTCCACAGGGTACCGGTGACGGTGATCTTTTTACCGTCAAAAACGGCAATGCCTTCATACGGACGGCC
GAAATAGTCAATCATATTCGGGGTCACACCATCAATCACCAGCGTACCGTAATGCAAGATAACCTTGAAG
TGGTGATCGTCAACTGGGTAGACGACTTTAAAGATTTTCTCGATTTGACCCATTTGGTCACCGCTCAGGC
CTTCGTACGGGATGATCACATGAATATCAATTTTCAGACCGTTCTCGCCGGACAGAACGATGCGCTGAAT
CGGCGTCACGCTCACACCCAGGTTCTGGAACAGAGAGCTTACGCCACCCTGTTCCAGGACTTGATCCAAA
TTATAACCCGCGGTCTGACGCCAATCGCCAACAAAATCTTCCAGAGTAAAAACCATACCGCCCGATATAT
CTGAGCCTTTATACAGTTCGTCCATACCGTGCGTGATGCCGGCCGCGGTCACGAATTCCAGCAGGACCAT
GTGGTCACGCTTTTCGTTCGGATCTTTACTCAGCACAGACTGCGTGCTCAGGTAATGATTGTCCGGCAGC
AGGACCGGGCCATCACCAATCGGGGTGTTTTGCTGATAGTGGTCGGCCAGTTGAACGCTGCCATCTTCCA
CATTATGGCGGATCTTGAAGTTAGCCTTGATACCGTTCTTCTGCTTATCTGCGGTGATGTACACGTTGTG
CGAATTGAAGTTATATTCCAGTTTATGGCCCAGAATATTACCGTCTTCCTTAAAATCGATGCCTTTCAGT
TCAATACGGTTAACCAGCGTATCACCTTCGAATTTCACTTCGGCGCGCGTTTTGTAGGTGCCGTCATCTT
TAAATGAGATGGTACGTTCTTGGACATAACCTTCCGGCATCGCGGACTTGAAAAAGTCGTGGCGTTTCAT
GTGATCCGGGTAACGACTGAAACACTGAACACCATACGTCAGCGTGGTGACCAGGGTCGGCCACGGAACC
GGCAGTTTACCCGTGGTGCAAATAAACTTCAGCGTCAGTTTACCATTGGTTGCATCGCCTTCACCTTCGC
CGCGCACGCTGAATTTGTGACCATTGACATCACCATCCAGTTCCACCAGAATCGGCACCACGCCCGTAAA
CAGTTCTTCGCCCTTGCTCATATTTTTTCCTCCTTATACTTAAG
